>Addgene plasmid #141865 | TFORF1670 | addgene full sequence | sequence record 415048 | Addgene NGS Result
TTAATGTAGTCTTATGCAATACTCTTGTAGTCTTGCAACATGGTAACGATGAGTTAGCAACATGCCTTAC
AAGGAGAGAAAAAGCACCGTGCATGCCGATTGGTGGAAGTAAGGTGGTACGATCGTGCCTTATTAGGAAG
GCAACAGACGGGTCTGACATGGATTGGACGAACCACTGAATTGCCGCATTGCAGAGATATTGTATTTAAG
TGCCTAGCTCGATACATAAACGGGTCTCTCTGGTTAGACCAGATCTGAGCCTGGGAGCTCTCTGGCTAAC
TAGGGAACCCACTGCTTAAGCCTCAATAAAGCTTGCCTTGAGTGCTTCAAGTAGTGTGTGCCCGTCTGTT
GTGTGACTCTGGTAACTAGAGATCCCTCAGACCCTTTTAGTCAGTGTGGAAAATCTCTAGCAGTGGCGCC
CGAACAGGGACTTGAAAGCGAAAGGGAAACCAGAGGAGCTCTCTCGACGCAGGACTCGGCTTGCTGAAGC
GCGCACGGCAAGAGGCGAGGGGCGGCGACTGGTGAGTACGCCAAAAATTTTGACTAGCGGAGGCTAGAAG
GAGAGAGATGGGTGCGAGAGCGTCAGTATTAAGCGGGGGAGAATTAGATCGCGATGGGAAAAAATTCGGT
TAAGGCCAGGGGGAAAGAAAAAATATAAATTAAAACATATAGTATGGGCAAGCAGGGAGCTAGAACGATT
CGCAGTTAATCCTGGCCTGTTAGAAACATCAGAAGGCTGTAGACAAATACTGGGACAGCTACAACCATCC
CTTCAGACAGGATCAGAAGAACTTAGATCATTATATAATACAGTAGCAACCCTCTATTGTGTGCATCAAA
GGATAGAGATAAAAGACACCAAGGAAGCTTTAGACAAGATAGAGGAAGAGCAAAACAAAAGTAAGACCAC
CGCACAGCAAGCGGCCGCTGATCTTCAGACCTGGAGGAGGAGATATGAGGGACAATTGGAGAAGTGAATT
ATATAAATATAAAGTAGTAAAAATTGAACCATTAGGAGTAGCACCCACCAAGGCAAAGAGAAGAGTGGTG
CAGAGAGAAAAAAGAGCAGTGGGAATAGGAGCTTTGTTCCTTGGGTTCTTGGGAGCAGCAGGAAGCACTA
TGGGCGCAGCGTCAATGACGCTGACGGTACAGGCCAGACAATTATTGTCTGGTATAGTGCAGCAGCAGAA
CAATTTGCTGAGGGCTATTGAGGCGCAACAGCATCTGTTGCAACTCACAGTCTGGGGCATCAAGCAGCTC
CAGGCAAGAATCCTGGCTGTGGAAAGATACCTAAAGGATCAACAGCTCCTGGGGATTTGGGGTTGCTCTG
GAAAACTCATTTGCACCACTGCTGTGCCTTGGAATGCTAGTTGGAGTAATAAATCTCTGGAACAGATTTG
GAATCACACGACCTGGATGGAGTGGGACAGAGAAATTAACAATTACACAAGCTTAATACACTCCTTAATT
GAAGAATCGCAAAACCAGCAAGAAAAGAATGAACAAGAATTATTGGAATTAGATAAATGGGCAAGTTTGT
GGAATTGGTTTAACATAACAAATTGGCTGTGGTATATAAAATTATTCATAATGATAGTAGGAGGCTTGGT
AGGTTTAAGAATAGTTTTTGCTGTACTTTCTATAGTGAATAGAGTTAGGCAGGGATATTCACCATTATCG
TTTCAGACCCACCTCCCAACCCCGAGGGGACCCATGCATTGCATCTCAATTAGTCAGCAACCAGGTGTGG
AAAGTCCCCAGGCTCCCCAGCAGGCAGAAGTATGCAAAGCATGCGTCTCAATTAGTCAGCAACCATAGTC
CCGCCCCTAACTCCGCCCATCCCGCCCCTAACTCCGCCCAGTTCCGCCCATTCTCCGCCCCATGGCTGAC
TAATTTTTTTTATTTATGCAGAGGCCGAGGCCGCCTCGGCCTCTGAGCTATTCCAGAAGTAGTGAGGAGG
CTTTTTTGGAGGCCTAGGCTTTTGCAAAAAGCTTTCTAGAGGTACCACCGGAGCTTACCATGACCGAGTA
CAAGCCCACGGTGCGCCTCGCCACCCGCGACGACGTCCCCAGGGCCGTACGCACCCTCGCCGCCGCGTTC
GCCGACTACCCCGCCACGCGCCACACCGTCGATCCGGACCGCCACATCGAGCGGGTCACCGAGCTGCAAG
AACTCTTCCTCACGCGCGTCGGGCTCGACATCGGCAAGGTGTGGGTCGCGGACGACGGCGCCGCCGTGGC
GGTCTGGACCACGCCGGAGAGCGTCGAAGCGGGGGCGGTGTTCGCCGAGATCGGCCCGCGCATGGCCGAG
TTGAGCGGTTCCCGGCTGGCCGCGCAGCAACAGATGGAAGGCCTCCTGGCGCCGCACCGGCCCAAGGAGC
CCGCGTGGTTCCTGGCCACCGTCGGCGTCTCGCCCGACCACCAGGGCAAGGGTCTGGGCAGCGCCGTCGT
GCTCCCCGGAGTGGAGGCGGCCGAGCGCGCCGGGGTGCCCGCCTTCCTGGAGACCTCCGCGCCCCGCAAC
CTCCCCTTCTACGAGCGGCTCGGCTTCACCGTCACCGCCGACGTCGAGGTGCCCGAAGGACCGCGCACCT
GGTGCATGACCCGCAAGCCCGGTGCCAGTTAACGAATTCTAGATCTTGAGACAAATGGCAGTATTCATCC
ACAATTTTAAAAGAAAAGGGGGGATTGGGGGGTACAGTGCAGGGGAAAGAATAGTAGACATAATAGCAAC
AGACATACAAACTAAAGAATTACAAAAACAAATTACAAAAATTCAAAATTTTCGGGTTTATTACAGGGAC
AGCAGAGATCCACTTTGGCGCCGGCTCGAGGCCTGCAGGTGCAAAGATGGATAAAGTTTTAAACAGAGAG
GAATCTTTGCAGCTAATGGACCTTCTAGGTCTTGAAAGGAGTGGGAATTGGCTCCGGTGCCCGTCAGTGG
GCAGAGCGCACATCGCCCACAGTCCCCGAGAAGTTGGGGGGAGGGGTCGGCAATTGAACCGGTGCCTAGA
GAAGGTGGCGCGGGGTAAACTGGGAAAGTGATGTCGTGTACTGGCTCCGCCTTTTTCCCGAGGGTGGGGG
AGAACCGTATATAAGTGCAGTAGTCGCCGTGAACGTTCTTTTTCGCAACGGGTTTGCCGCCAGAACACAG
GTAAGTGCCGTGTGTGGTTCCCGCGGGCCTGGCCTCTTTACGGGTTATGGCCCTTGCGTGCCTTGAATTA
CTTCCACCTGGCTGCAGTACGTGATTCTTGATCCCGAGCTTCGGGTTGGAAGTGGGTGGGAGAGTTCGAG
GCCTTGCGCTTAAGGAGCCCCTTCGCCTCGTGCTTGAGTTGAGGCCTGGCCTGGGCGCTGGGGCCGCCGC
GTGCGAATCTGGTGGCACCTTCGCGCCTGTCTCGCTGCTTTCGATAAGTCTCTAGCCATTTAAAATTTTT
GATGACCTGCTGCGACGCTTTTTTTCTGGCAAGATAGTCTTGTAAATGCGGGCCAAGATCTGCACACTGG
TATTTCGGTTTTTGGGGCCGCGGGCGGCGACGGGGCCCGTGCGTCCCAGCGCACATGTTCGGCGAGGCGG
GGCCTGCGAGCGCGGCCACCGAGAATCGGACGGGGGTAGTCTCAAGCTGGCCGGCCTGCTCTGGTGCCTG
GCCTCGCGCCGCCGTGTATCGCCCCGCCCTGGGCGGCAAGGCTGGCCCGGTCGGCACCAGTTGCGTGAGC
GGAAAGATGGCCGCTTCCCGGCCCTGCTGCAGGGAGCTCAAAATGGAGGACGCGGCGCTCGGGAGAGCGG
GCGGGTGAGTCACCCACACAAAGGAAAAGGGCCTTTCCGTCCTCAGCCGTCGCTTCATGTGACTCCACGG
AGTACCGGGCGCCGTCCAGGCACCTCGATTAGTTCTCGAGCTTTTGGAGTACGTCGTCTTTAGGTTGGGG
GGAGGGGTTTTATGCGATGGAGTTTCCCCACACTGAGTGGGTGGAGACTGAAGTTAGGCCAGCTTGGCAC
TTGATGTAATTCTCCTTGGAATTTGCCCTTTTTGAGTTTGGATCTTGGTTCATTCTCAAGCCTCAGACAG
TGGTTCAAAGTTTTTTTCTTCCATTTCAGGTGTCGTGAGGCTAGCACCGCCACCATGGCCCAGTCCACCG
CCACCTCCCCTGATGGGGGCACCACGTTTGAGCACCTCTGGAGCTCTCTGGAACCAGACAGCACCTACTT
CGACCTTCCCCAGTCAAGCCGGGGGAATAATGAGGTGGTGGGCGGAACGGATTCCAGCATGGACGTCTTC
CACCTGGAGGGCATGACTACATCTGTCATGGCCCAGTTCAATCTGCTGAGCAGCACCATGGACCAGATGA
GCAGCCGCGCGGCCTCGGCCAGCCCCTACACCCCAGAGCACGCCGCCAGCGTGCCCACCCACTCGCCCTA
CGCACAACCCAGCTCCACCTTCGACACCATGTCGCCGGCGCCTGTCATCCCCTCCAACACCGACTACCCC
GGACCCCACCACTTTGAGGTCACTTTCCAGCAGTCCAGCACGGCCAAGTCAGCCACCTGGACGTACTCCC
CGCTCTTGAAGAAACTCTACTGCCAGATCGCCAAGACATGCCCCATCCAGATCAAGGTGTCCACCCCGCC
ACCCCCAGGCACCGCCATCCGGGCCATGCCTGTTTACAAGAAAGCGGAGCACGTGACCGACGTCGTGAAA
CGCTGCCCCAACCACGAGCTCGGGAGGGACTTCAACGAAGGACAGTCTGCTCCAGCCAGCCACCTCATCC
GCGTGGAAGGCAATAATCTCTCGCAGTATGTGGATGACCCTGTCACCGGCAGGCAGAGCGTCGTGGTGCC
CTATGAGCCACCACAGGTGGGGACGGAATTCACCACCATCCTGTACAACTTCATGTGTAACAGCAGCTGT
GTAGGGGGCATGAACCGGCGGCCCATCCTCATCATCATCACCCTGGAGATGCGGGATGGGCAGGTGCTGG
GCCGCCGGTCCTTTGAGGGCCGCATCTGCGCCTGTCCTGGCCGCGACCGAAAAGCTGATGAGGACCACTA
CCGGGAGCAGCAGGCCCTGAACGAGAGCTCCGCCAAGAACGGGGCCGCCAGCAAGCGTGCCTTCAAGCAG
AGCCCCCCTGCCGTCCCCGCCCTTGGTGCCGGTGTGAAGAAGCGGCGGCATGGAGACGAGGACACGTACT
ACCTTCAGGTGCGAGGCCGGGAGAACTTTGAGATCCTGATGAAGCTGAAAGAGAGCCTGGAGCTGATGGA
GTTGGTGCCGCAGCCACTGGTGGACTCCTATCGGCAGCAGCAGCAGCTCCTACAGAGGCCGCCCCGGGAT
GCTCAACAACCATGGCCACGCAGTGCCAGCCAACGGCGAGATGAGCAGCAGCCACAGCGCCCAGTCCATG
GTCTCGGGGTCCCACTGCACTCCGCCACCCCCCTACCACGCCGACCCCAGCCTCGTCAGGACCTGGGGGC
CCTGAAGATCCCCGAGCAGTACCGCATGACCATCTGGCGGGGCCTGCAGGACCTGAAGCAGGGCCACGAC
TACAGCACCGCGCAGCAGCTGCTCCGCTCTAGCAACGCGGCCACCATCTCCATCGGCGGCTCAGGGGAAC
TGCAGCGCCAGCGGGTCATGGAGGCCGTGCACTTCCGCGTGCGCCACACCATCACCATCCCCAACCGCGG
CGGCCCAGGCGGCGGCCCTGACGAGTGGGCGGACTTCGGCTTCGACCTGCCCGACTGCAAGGCCCGCAAG
CAGCCCATCAAGGAGGAGTTCACGGAGGCCGAGATCCACTAGTAATGAACTAGTCCGTAACTTGAAAGTA
TTTCGATTTCTTGGCTTTATATATCTTGTGGAAAGGACGAGTTACGGAGTGGGATAGTAATACCACGCGT
TAAGTCGACAATCAACCTCTGGATTACAAAATTTGTGAAAGATTGACTGGTATTCTTAACTATGTTGCTC
CTTTTACGCTATGTGGATACGCTGCTTTAATGCCTTTGTATCATGCTATTGCTTCCCGTATGGCTTTCAT
TTTCTCCTCCTTGTATAAATCCTGGTTGCTGTCTCTTTATGAGGAGTTGTGGCCCGTTGTCAGGCAACGT
GGCGTGGTGTGCACTGTGTTTGCTGACGCAACCCCCACTGGTTGGGGCATTGCCACCACCTGTCAGCTCC
TTTCCGGGACTTTCGCTTTCCCCCTCCCTATTGCCACGGCGGAACTCATCGCCGCCTGCCTTGCCCGCTG
CTGGACAGGGGCTCGGCTGTTGGGCACTGACAATTCCGTGGTGTTGTCGGGGAAATCATCGTCCTTTCCT
TGGCTGCTCGCCTGTGTTGCCACCTGGATTCTGCGCGGGACGTCCTTCTGCTACGTCCCTTCGGCCCTCA
ATCCAGCGGACCTTCCTTCCCGCGGCCTGCTGCCGGCTCTGCGGCCTCTTCCGCGTCTTCGCCTTCGCCC
TCAGACGAGTCGGATCTCCCTTTGGGCCGCCTCCCCGCGTCGACTTTAAGACCAATGACTTACAAGGCAG
CTGTAGATCTTAGCCACTTTTTAAAAGAAAAGGGGGGACTGGAAGGGCTAATTCACTCCCAACGAAGACA
AGATCTGCTTTTTGCTTGTACTGGGTCTCTCTGGTTAGACCAGATCTGAGCCTGGGAGCTCTCTGGCTAA
CTAGGGAACCCACTGCTTAAGCCTCAATAAAGCTTGCCTTGAGTGCTTCAAGTAGTGTGTGCCCGTCTGT
TGTGTGACTCTGGTAACTAGAGATCCCTCAGACCCTTTTAGTCAGTGTGGAAAATCTCTAGCAGTACGTA
TAGTAGTTCATGTCATCTTATTATTCAGTATTTATAACTTGCAAAGAAATGAATATCAGAGAGTGAGAGG
AACTTGTTTATTGCAGCTTATAATGGTTACAAATAAAGCAATAGCATCACAAATTTCACAAATAAAGCAT
TTTTTTCACTGCATTCTAGTTGTGGTTTGTCCAAACTCATCAATGTATCTTATCATGTCTGGCTCTAGCT
ATCCCGCCCCTAACTCCGCCCATCCCGCCCCTAACTCCGCCCAGTTCCGCCCATTCTCCGCCCCATGGCT
GACTAATTTTTTTTATTTATGCAGAGGCCGAGGCCGCCTCGGCCTCTGAGCTATTCCAGAAGTAGTGAGG
AGGCTTTTTTGGAGGCCTAGGGACGTACCCAATTCGCCCTATAGTGAGTCGTATTACGCGCGCTCACTGG
CCGTCGTTTTACAACGTCGTGACTGGGAAAACCCTGGCGTTACCCAACTTAATCGCCTTGCAGCACATCC
CCCTTTCGCCAGCTGGCGTAATAGCGAAGAGGCCCGCACCGATCGCCCTTCCCAACAGTTGCGCAGCCTG
AATGGCGAATGGG
[124 nt withheld, positions 7364-7487]
C
[91 nt withheld, positions 7489-7579]
A
[49 nt withheld, positions 7581-7629]
CCTTTGACGTTGGAGTCCACGTTCTTT
[37 nt withheld, positions 7657-7693]
ACCCTATCTCGGTCTATTCTTTTGATTTATAAGGGATTTTGCCGATTTCGGCCTATTGGTTAAAAAATGA
GCTGATTTAACAAAAATTTAACGCGAATTTTAACAAAATATTAACGCTTACAATTTAGGTGGCACTTTTC
GGGGAAATGTGCGCGGAACCCCTATTTGTTTATTTTTCTAAATACATTCAAATATGTATCCGCTCATGAG
ACAATAACCCTGATAAATGCTTCAATAATATTGAAAAAGGAAGAGTATGAGTATTCAACATTTCCGTGTC
GCCCTTATTCCCTTTTTTGCGGCATTTTGCCTTCCTGTTTTTGCTCACCCAGAAACGCTGGTGAAAGTAA
AAGATGCTGAAGATCAGTTGGGTGCACGAGTGGGTTACATCGAACTGGATCTCAACAGCGGTAAGATCCT
TGAGAGTTTTCGCCCCGAAGAACGTTTTCCAATGATGAGCACTTTTAAAGTTCTGCTATGTGGCGCGGTA
TTATCCCGTATTGACGCCGGGCAAGAGCAACTCGGTCGCCGCATACACTATTCTCAGAATGACTTGGTTG
AGTACTCACCAGTCACAGAAAAGCATCTTACGGATGGCATGACAGTAAGAGAATTATGCAGTGCTGCCAT
AACCATGAGTGATAACACTGCGGCCAACTTACTTCTGACAACGATCGGAGGACCGAAGGAGCTAACCGCT
TTTTTGCACAACATGGGGGATCATGTAACTCGCCTTGATCGTTGGGAACCGGAGCTGAATGAAGCCATAC
CAAACGACGAGCGTGACACCACGATGCCTGTAGCAATGGCAACAACGTTGCGCAAACTATTAACTGGCGA
ACTACTTACTCTAGCTTCCCGGCAACAATTAATAGACTGGATGGAGGCGGATAAAGTTGCAGGACCACTT
CTGCGCTCGGCCCTTCCGGCTGGCTGGTTTATTGCTGATAAATCTGGAGCCGGTGAGCGTGGGTCTCGCG
GTATCATTGCAGCACTGGGGCCAGATGGTAAGCCCTCCCGTATCGTAGTTATCTACACGACGGGGAGTCA
GGCAACTATGGATGAACGAAATAGACAGATCGCTGAGATAGGTGCCTCACTGATTAAGCATTGGTAACTG
TCAGACCAAGTTTACTCATATATACTTTAGATTGATTTAAAACTTCATTTTTAATTTAAAAGGATCTAGG
TGAAGATCCTTTTTGATAATCTCATGACCAAAATCCCTTAACGTGAGTTTTCGTTCCACTGAGCGTCAGA
CCCCGTAGAAAAGATCAAAGGATCTTCTTGAGATCCTTTTTTTCTGCGCGTAATCTGCTGCTTGCAAACA
AAAAAACCACCGCTACCAGCGGTGGTTTGTTTGCCGGATCAAGAGCTACCAACTCTTTTTCCGAAGGTAA
CTGGCTTCAGCAGAGCGCAGATACCAAATACTGTTCTTCTAGTGTAGCCGTAGTTAGGCCACCACTTCAA
GAACTCTGTAGCACCGCCTACATACCTCGCTCTGCTAATCCTGTTACCAGTGGCTGCTGCCAGTGGCGAT
AAGTCGTGTCTTACCGGGTTGGACTCAAGACGATAGTTACCGGATAAGGCGCAGCGGTCGGGCTGAACGG
GGGGTTCGTGCACACAGCCCAGCTTGGAGCGAACGACCTACACCGAACTGAGATACCTACAGCGTGAGCT
ATGAGAAAGCGCCACGCTTCCCGAAGGGAGAAAGGCGGACAGGTATCCGGTAAGCGGCAGGGTCGGAACA
GGAGAGCGCACGAGGGAGCTTCCAGGGGGAAACGCCTGGTATCTTTATAGTCCTGTCGGGTTTCGCCACC
TCTGACTTGAGCGTCGATTTTTGTGATGCTCGTCAGGGGGGCGGAGCCTATGGAAAAACGCCAGCAACGC
GGCCTTTTTACGGTTCCTGGCCTTTTGCTGGCCTTTTGCTCACATGTTCTTTCCTGCGTTATCCCCTGAT
TCTGTGGATAACCGTATTACCGCCTTTGAGTGAGCTGATACCGCTCGCCGCAGCCGAACGACCGAGCGCA
GCGAGTCAGTGAGCGAGGAAGCGGAAGAGCGCCCAATACGCAAACCGCCTCTCCCCGCGCGTTGGCCGAT
TCATTAATGCAGCTGGCACGACAGGTTTCCCGACTGGAAAGCGGGCAGTGAGCGCAACGCAATTAATGTG
AGTTAGCTCACTCATTAGGCACCCCAGGCTTTACACTTTATGCTTCCGGCTCGTATGTTGTGTGGAATTG
TGAGCGGATAACAATTTCACACAGGAAACAGCTATGACCATGATTACGCCAAGCGCGCAATTAACCCTCA
CTAAAGGGAACAAAAGCTGGAGCTGCAAGC
Features (pLannotate 1.2.2; 31 found; start..end, strand, type, name):
      5..231     +  promoter       RSV promoter: Rous sarcoma virus enhancer/promoter
    232..412     +  LTR            5' LTR (truncated): truncated 5' long terminal repeat (LTR) from HIV-1
    459..584     +  misc_feature   HIV-1 Ψ: packaging signal of human immunodeficiency virus type 1
    568..931     +  CDS            HIV-1 gag (fragment): gag protein from human immunodeficiency virus 1; gag
   1077..1310    +  misc_feature   RRE: The Rev response element (RRE) of HIV-1 allows for Rev-dependent mRNA export from the nucleus to the cytoplasm.
   1687..1713    +  CDS            Rev (fragment): human immunodeficiency virus 1 (HIV-1) Rev protein; rev; enhances nuclear export of unspliced and incompletely spliced viral mRNAs
   1720..1743    +  promoter       SV40 promoter (fragment): SV40 early promoter
   1744..1815    +  promoter       SV40 promoter (fragment): SV40 enhancer and early promoter
   1839..1974    +  rep_origin     SV40 ori: SV40 origin of replication
   2020..2616    +  CDS            PuroR (fragment): puromycin N-acetyltransferase; pac from Streptomyces; confers resistance to puromycin
   2665..2782    +  misc_feature   cPPT/CTS: central polypurine tract and central termination sequence of HIV-1
   2847..2913    +  CDS            small t antigen (fragment): SV40 (simian virus 40) small t antigen
   2920..4098    +  promoter       EF-1α promoter: strong constitutive promoter for human elongation factor EF-1α
   4115..5779    +  CDS            TP73 (fragment): P73_HUMAN - Also known as P73. Experimental evidence at protein level: Swiss-Prot protein existence level 1. Participates in the apoptotic response to DNA damage. Isoforms containing the transactivation domain are pro-apoptotic, isoforms lacking the domain are anti-apoptotic and block the function of p53 and transactivating p73 isoforms. May be a tumor suppressor protein. From Homo sapiens (Human).
   5795..5848    +  promoter       U6 promoter (fragment): RNA polymerase III promoter for human U6 snRNA
   5890..6478    +  misc_feature   WPRE: woodchuck hepatitis virus posttranscriptional regulatory element
   6529..6548    +  misc_feature   cPPT/CTS (fragment): central polypurine tract and central termination sequence of HIV-1
   6550..6783    +  LTR            3' LTR (ΔU3): self-inactivating 3' long terminal repeat (LTR) from HIV-1
   6861..6982    +  polyA_signal   SV40 poly(A) signal: SV40 polyadenylation signal
   7022..7157    +  rep_origin     SV40 ori: SV40 origin of replication
   7178..7196    -  promoter       T7 promoter: promoter for bacteriophage T7 RNA polymerase
   7204..7359    +  CDS            lacZα (fragment): LacZα fragment of β-galactosidase; lacZ fragment
   7364..7792    +  rep_origin     f1 ori (sequence partly withheld): f1 bacteriophage origin of replication; arrow indicates direction of (+) strand synthesis
   7845..7949    +  promoter       AmpR promoter: bla
   7950..8810    +  CDS            AmpR: β-lactamase; bla; confers resistance to ampicillin, carbenicillin, and related antibiotics
   8981..9569    +  rep_origin     ori: high-copy-number ColE1/pMB1/pBR322/pUC origin of replication
   9752..9844    +  CDS            lacI (fragment): lac repressor; lacI; The lac repressor binds to the lac operator to inhibit transcription in E. coli. This inhibition can be relieved by adding lactose or isopropyl-β-D-thiogalactopyranoside (IPTG).
   9857..9878    +  protein_bind   CAP binding site: CAP binding activates transcription in the presence of cAMP. E. coli catabolite activator protein
   9893..9923    +  promoter       lac promoter: promoter for the E. coli lac operon
   9931..9947    +  protein_bind   lac operator: The lac repressor binds to the lac operator to inhibit transcription in E. coli. This inhibition can be relieved by adding lactose or isopropyl-β-D-thiogalactopyranoside (IPTG). lac repressor encoded by lacI
   9992..10010   +  promoter       T3 promoter: promoter for bacteriophage T3 RNA polymerase
