[The description below was written by a language model from this plasmid's Addgene catalogue record and pLannotate feature annotations shown in this document.]
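Description:
TFORF1670 is a lentiviral mammalian expression plasmid built on the pLX_TRC317 backbone from the Broad Institute Genetic Perturbation Platform. It is one member of a barcoded transcription factor ORF collection and carries human TP73, which encodes the p53-family protein p73. In bacteria it is maintained through a high-copy ColE1/pUC-type origin and ampicillin resistance (β-lactamase); an f1 origin and remnants of a lac/T7/T3 cloning region are also present in the backbone. The depositor warns that the plasmid can recombine, as is common for constructs with repeated LTR sequences.

The viral portion has a third-generation, self-inactivating layout. An RSV promoter drives a truncated HIV-1 5' LTR, followed by the Ψ packaging signal with a gag fragment, the Rev response element, a cPPT/CTS element, and a ΔU3 3' LTR with a downstream SV40 polyadenylation signal. Two expression units lie between the LTRs. The first is an SV40 early promoter/origin region upstream of puromycin N-acetyltransferase, which allows selection of transduced cells. The second is the strong constitutive EF-1α promoter driving the synthesized TP73 ORF, followed by a WPRE to enhance transcript stability and expression. The depositor links the ORF to specific TP73 transcript isoforms, and the annotation matches it to p73 as a partial alignment.

According to the record, each construct in the collection has a unique 24-bp barcode, although the feature table does not annotate it explicitly. The barcode allows the overexpressed factor to be identified by sequencing in pooled screens, such as those testing which transcription factors direct cell differentiation.
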