Addgene plasmid #141865: TFORF1670
Purpose: Lentiviral vector for overexpressing transcription factor ORFs with unique 24-bp barcodes. Barcodes facilitate identification of transcription factors in pooled screens.
Depositing lab: Feng Zhang. Depositing organization: Broad Institute. Publication: A transcription factor atlas of directed differentiation. Joung J, Ma S, Tay T, Geiger-Schuller KR, Kirchgatterer PC, Verdine VK, Guo B, Arias-Garcia MA, Allen WE, Singh A, Kuksenko O, Abudayyeh OO, Gootenberg JS, Fu Z, Macrae RK, Buenrostro JD, Regev A, Zhang F. Cell. 2023 Jan 5;186(1):209-229.e26. doi: 10.1016/j.cell.2022.11.026. PubMed 36608654.
Backbone
  Vector backbone: pLX_TRC317
  Backbone manufacturer: Broad Institute Genetic Perturbation Platform
  Backbone size w/o insert (bp): 8264
  Vector type: Mammalian Expression, Lentiviral
  Selectable markers: Puromycin
Growth in bacteria
  Bacterial resistance: Ampicillin, 100 μg/mL
  Growth temperature: 37°C
  Growth strain: NEB Stable
  Copy number: High Copy
Gene/Insert
  Gene/Insert name: TP73
  Species: H. sapiens (human)
  Insert size (bp): 1769
  Entrez Gene: TP73 (a.k.a. CILD47, P73)
  Promoter: EF1a
  Cloning method: Unknown
  Sequencing primers: 5′ GGGTGGAGACTGAAGTTAGGCCAG; 3′ CACATAGCGTAAAAGGAGCAACATAG
Terms and licenses: Academic/Nonprofit Terms; Industry Terms: Not Available to Industry
Depositor comments: NM_001204187,ENST00000357733,ENST00000603362 . The transcription factor ORF portion of this plasmid was synthesized by Genewiz. Please test multiple small colonies in case of plasmid recombination. To make this collection available in a timely manner, a portion of this collection was not fully sequenced by Addgene. If an Addgene verified full plasmid sequence is not available, please contact us prior to placing an order to request the full sequence.
How to cite: TFORF1670 was a gift from Feng Zhang (Addgene plasmid # 141865 ; http://n2t.net/addgene:141865 ; RRID:Addgene_141865)
