>Addgene plasmid #141865 | TFORF1670 | depositor partial sequence | sequence record 277732 | Insert
ACCGCCACCATGGCCCAGTCCACCGCCACCTCCCCTGATGGGGGCACCACGTTTGAGCACCTCTGGAGCT
CTCTGGAACCAGACAGCACCTACTTCGACCTTCCCCAGTCAAGCCGGGGGAATAATGAGGTGGTGGGCGG
AACGGATTCCAGCATGGACGTCTTCCACCTGGAGGGCATGACTACATCTGTCATGGCCCAGTTCAATCTG
CTGAGCAGCACCATGGACCAGATGAGCAGCCGCGCGGCCTCGGCCAGCCCCTACACCCCAGAGCACGCCG
CCAGCGTGCCCACCCACTCGCCCTACGCACAACCCAGCTCCACCTTCGACACCATGTCGCCGGCGCCTGT
CATCCCCTCCAACACCGACTACCCCGGACCCCACCACTTTGAGGTCACTTTCCAGCAGTCCAGCACGGCC
AAGTCAGCCACCTGGACGTACTCCCCGCTCTTGAAGAAACTCTACTGCCAGATCGCCAAGACATGCCCCA
TCCAGATCAAGGTGTCCACCCCGCCACCCCCAGGCACCGCCATCCGGGCCATGCCTGTTTACAAGAAAGC
GGAGCACGTGACCGACGTCGTGAAACGCTGCCCCAACCACGAGCTCGGGAGGGACTTCAACGAAGGACAG
TCTGCTCCAGCCAGCCACCTCATCCGCGTGGAAGGCAATAATCTCTCGCAGTATGTGGATGACCCTGTCA
CCGGCAGGCAGAGCGTCGTGGTGCCCTATGAGCCACCACAGGTGGGGACGGAATTCACCACCATCCTGTA
CAACTTCATGTGTAACAGCAGCTGTGTAGGGGGCATGAACCGGCGGCCCATCCTCATCATCATCACCCTG
GAGATGCGGGATGGGCAGGTGCTGGGCCGCCGGTCCTTTGAGGGCCGCATCTGCGCCTGTCCTGGCCGCG
ACCGAAAAGCTGATGAGGACCACTACCGGGAGCAGCAGGCCCTGAACGAGAGCTCCGCCAAGAACGGGGC
CGCCAGCAAGCGTGCCTTCAAGCAGAGCCCCCCTGCCGTCCCCGCCCTTGGTGCCGGTGTGAAGAAGCGG
CGGCATGGAGACGAGGACACGTACTACCTTCAGGTGCGAGGCCGGGAGAACTTTGAGATCCTGATGAAGC
TGAAAGAGAGCCTGGAGCTGATGGAGTTGGTGCCGCAGCCACTGGTGGACTCCTATCGGCAGCAGCAGCA
GCTCCTACAGAGGCCGCCCCGGGATGCTCAACAACCATGGCCACGCAGTGCCAGCCAACGGCGAGATGAG
CAGCAGCCACAGCGCCCAGTCCATGGTCTCGGGGTCCCACTGCACTCCGCCACCCCCCTACCACGCCGAC
CCCAGCCTCGTCAGGACCTGGGGGCCCTGAAGATCCCCGAGCAGTACCGCATGACCATCTGGCGGGGCCT
GCAGGACCTGAAGCAGGGCCACGACTACAGCACCGCGCAGCAGCTGCTCCGCTCTAGCAACGCGGCCACC
ATCTCCATCGGCGGCTCAGGGGAACTGCAGCGCCAGCGGGTCATGGAGGCCGTGCACTTCCGCGTGCGCC
ACACCATCACCATCCCCAACCGCGGCGGCCCAGGCGGCGGCCCTGACGAGTGGGCGGACTTCGGCTTCGA
CCTGCCCGACTGCAAGGCCCGCAAGCAGCCCATCAAGGAGGAGTTCACGGAGGCCGAGATCCACTAGTAA
TGAACTAGTCCGTAACTTGAAAGTATTTCGATTTCTTGGCTTTATATATCTTGTGGAAAGGACGAGTTAC
GGAGTGGGATAGTAATACC
