>Addgene plasmid #141865 | TFORF1670 | depositor partial sequence | sequence record 277733 | Barcode
GTTACGGAGTGGGATAGTAATACC
